Addgene plasmid #145586: pGBW-m4046791
Purpose: Bacterial Expression plasmid for SARS-CoV-2 2'-O-ribose methyltransferase
Depositing lab: Ginkgo Bioworks & Benjie Chen. Depositing organization: Ginkgo Bioworks.
Backbone
  Vector backbone: ori-013 - marker | cmR
  Backbone size w/o insert (bp): 1462
  Vector type: Bacterial Expression
Growth in bacteria
  Bacterial resistance: Chloramphenicol, 25 μg/mL
  Growth temperature: 30°C
  Growth strain: DH5alpha
  Copy number: High Copy
Gene/Insert
  Gene/Insert name: SARS-CoV-2 2'-O-ribose methyltransferase
  Species: Escherichia coli str. K-12 substr. MG1655; Severe acute respiratory syndrome coronavirus 2
  Insert size (bp): 893
  Mutation: Escherichia coli recode 1
  Entrez Gene: ORF1ab (a.k.a. GU280_gp01)
  Promoter: Promoter | pT7 ; Operator | lacO ; RBS | T7_rbs ; Start Codon | ATG
  Tag / fusion protein: Cleavable TEV;StrepII (C terminal on backbone)
  Cloning method: Unknown
Resource information
  A portion of this plasmid was derived from a plasmid made by: GinkgoBioworks
Depositor comments: NCBI Reference Sequence: YP_009725311.1
How to cite: pGBW-m4046791 was a gift from Ginkgo Bioworks & Benjie Chen (Addgene plasmid # 145586 ; http://n2t.net/addgene:145586 ; RRID:Addgene_145586)
