[The description below was written by a language model from this plasmid's Addgene catalogue record and pLannotate feature annotations shown in this document.]
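Description:
pGBW-m4046791 is a compact bacterial expression plasmid of about 2.6 kb, built to produce the SARS-CoV-2 2'-O-ribose methyltransferase, a mature product of the ORF1ab replicase polyprotein, in Escherichia coli. The minimal backbone carries a high-copy ColE1/pUC-type origin of replication and a chloramphenicol acetyltransferase (cat) gene driven by its own promoter, so the plasmid is maintained under chloramphenicol selection. A lambda t0 terminator lies downstream of the marker.

The payload is an approximately 0.9 kb open reading frame that has been codon-recoded for E. coli. It sits behind a T7 promoter followed directly by a lac operator and the strong ribosome binding site from phage T7 gene 10. Transcription therefore depends on T7 RNA polymerase supplied by the host. It is held off by lac repressor until lactose or IPTG is added, although no lacI gene is annotated on the plasmid, so the repressor would have to come from the host strain. The catalogue entry lists a TEV-cleavable StrepII tag at the C terminus, contributed by the backbone. This tag would allow Strep-Tactin affinity purification followed by proteolytic tag removal, but it is not annotated separately in the feature table. The automated annotation labels the coding region as a replicase fragment from a related porcine coronavirus. That label reflects a homology match to the conserved coronavirus polyprotein rather than the actual source, which the record gives as SARS-CoV-2.

The construct suits inducible recombinant production and purification of this viral RNA cap-modifying enzyme, though the record states only bacterial expression as its purpose.
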