Features (pLannotate 1.2.2; 8 found; start..end, strand, type, name):
     20..38      +  promoter       T7 promoter: promoter for bacteriophage T7 RNA polymerase
     39..63      +  protein_bind   lac operator: The lac repressor binds to the lac operator to inhibit transcription in E. coli. This inhibition can be relieved by adding lactose or isopropyl-β-D-thiogalactopyranoside (IPTG). lac repressor encoded by lacI
     78..100     +  RBS            RBS: efficient ribosome binding site from bacteriophage T7 gene 10 (Olins and Rangwala, 1989)
    108..1001    +  CDS            rep (fragment): R1AB_CVPFS - Protein inferred from homology: Swiss-Prot protein existence level 3. NendoU is a Mn(2+)-dependent, uridylate-specific enzyme, which leaves 2'-3'-cyclic phosphates 5' to the cleaved bond. From Porcine transmissible gastroenteritis coronavirus (strain FS772/70) (TGEV).
   1166..1754    +  rep_origin     ori: high-copy-number ColE1/pMB1/pBR322/pUC origin of replication
   1762..1859    +  promoter       cat promoter: promoter of the E. coli cat gene encoding chloramphenicol acetyltransferase
   1860..2516    +  CDS            cat: CAT_ECOLX - Experimental evidence at protein level: Swiss-Prot protein existence level 1. This enzyme is an effector of chloramphenicol resistance in bacteria. From Escherichia coli. This protein is used as a marker in many commonly used cloning vectors, such as pACYC184.
   2590..2624    +  terminator     lambda t0 terminator: minimal transcription terminator from phage lambda (Scholtissek and Grosse, 1987)
>Addgene plasmid #145586 | pGBW-m4046791 | depositor full sequence | sequence record 287763 | Full Sequence
GATCTCGATCCCGCGAAATTAATACGACTCACTATAGGGGAATTGTGAGCGGATAACAATTCCCCTCTAG
AAATAATTTTGTTTAACTTTAAGAAGGAGACTCTTCTATGTCAAGCCAAGCATGGCAGCCCGGGGTGGCC
ATGCCAAACTTGTACAAAATGCAGCGTATGTTACTGGAGAAGTGCGACCTGCAAAATTATGGTGATTCTG
CGACGCTTCCTAAAGGAATTATGATGAACGTAGCTAAATACACTCAGCTGTGTCAGTATCTCAACACCCT
GACACTGGCTGTCCCGTACAACATGCGCGTTATCCACTTCGGCGCAGGCTCCGATAAAGGTGTTGCGCCG
GGCACTGCTGTACTGCGTCAGTGGCTGCCGACCGGTACTCTGCTGGTTGACTCTGACCTCAATGATTTTG
TGAGTGACGCCGATTCCACCCTGATCGGTGATTGCGCTACCGTTCATACTGCGAACAAATGGGACCTGAT
TATCAGCGATATGTACGACCCGAAGACCAAAAACGTAACCAAAGAAAACGACTCGAAGGAAGGCTTCTTT
ACTTATATCTGTGGTTTCATTCAGCAGAAACTGGCTCTTGGCGGTTCGGTGGCAATCAAGATTACGGAAC
ACTCTTGGAACGCTGACCTATACAAACTTATGGGCCATTTCGCGTGGTGGACCGCCTTTGTTACTAATGT
CAACGCGAGCAGCTCTGAGGCATTCCTGATCGGATGCAATTACCTGGGTAAACCGCGAGAACAGATCGAT
GGCTATGTTATGCACGCTAACTACATATTCTGGCGTAACACGAACCCGATCCAATTATCCTCATATTCCC
TGTTTGACATGAGCAAATTCCCACTAAAACTGCGCGGTACAGCAGTGATGTCTCTGAAAGAAGGCCAGAT
TAACGACATGATTCTGAGTCTGCTGTCTAAAGGGAGACTGATCATCCGTGAGAATAACCGTGTGGTCATC
TCATCCGATGTTCTGGTAAACAATGAGAACCTGTACTTTCAAAGCTGGAGCCATCCGCAGTTTGAAAAAT
AACCGGCTTATCGGTCAGTTTCACCTGATTTACGTAAAAACCCGCTTCGGCGGGTTTTTGCTTTTGGAGG
GGCAGAAAGATGAATGACTGTCCACGACGCTATACCCAAAAGAAATTGAGATCCTTTTTTTCTGCGCGTA
ATCTGCTGCTTGCAAACAAAAAAACCACCGCTACCAGCGGTGGTTTGTTTGCCGGATCAAGAGCTACCAA
CTCTTTTTCCGAAGGTAACTGGCTTCAGCAGAGCGCAGATACCAAATACTGTTCTTCTAGTGTAGCCGTA
GTTAGGCCACCACTTCAAGAACTCTGTAGCACCGCCTACATACCTCGCTCTGCTAATCCTGTTACCAGTG
GCTGCTGCCAGTGGCGATAAGTCGTGTCTTACCGGGTTGGACTCAAGACGATAGTTACCGGATAAGGCGC
AGCGGTCGGGCTGAACGGGGGGTTCGTGCACACAGCCCAGCTTGGAGCGAACGACCTACACCGAACTGAG
ATACCTACAGCGTGAGCTATGAGAAAGCGCCACGCTTCCCGAAGGGAGAAAGGCGGACAGGTATCCGGTA
AGCGGCAGGGTCGGAACAGGAGAGCGCACGAGGGAGCTTCCAGGGGGAAACGCCTGGTATCTTTATAGTC
CTGTCGGGTTTCGCCACCTCTGACTTGAGCGTCGATTTTTGTGATGCTCGTCAGGGGGGCGGAGCCTATG
GAAATTGATCGGGCACGTAAGAGGTTCCAACTTTCACCATAATGAAATAAGATCACTACCGGGCGTATTT
TTTGAGTTATCGAGATTTTCAGGAGCTAAGGAAGCTAAAATGGAGAAAAAAATCACTGGATATACCACCG
TTGATATATCCCAATGGCATCGTAAAGAACATTTTGAGGCATTTCAGTCAGTTGCTCAATGTACCTATAA
CCAGACCGTTCAGCTGGATATTACGGCCTTTTTAAAGACCGTAAAGAAAAATAAGCACAAGTTTTATCCG
GCCTTTATTCACATTCTTGCCCGCCTGATGAATGCTCATCCGGAATTTCGTATGGCAATGAAAGACGGTG
AGCTGGTGATATGGGATAGTGTTCACCCTTGTTACACCGTTTTCCATGAGCAAACTGAAACGTTTTCATC
GCTCTGGAGTGAATACCACGACGATTTCCGGCAGTTTCTACACATATATTCGCAAGATGTGGCGTGTTAC
GGTGAAAACCTGGCCTATTTCCCTAAAGGGTTTATTGAGAATATGTTTTTCGTTTCAGCCAATCCCTGGG
TGAGTTTCACCAGTTTTGATTTAAACGTGGCCAATATGGACAACTTCTTCGCCCCCGTTTTCACCATGGG
CAAATATTATACGCAAGGCGACAAGGTGCTGATGCCGCTGGCGATTCAGGTTCATCATGCCGTTTGTGAT
GGCTTCCATGTCGGCAGAATGCTTAATGAATTACAACAGTACTGCGATGAGTGGCAGGGCGGGGCGTAAT
TTGATATCGAGCTCGCTTGGACTCCTGTTGATAGATCCAGTAATGACCTCAGAACTCCATCTGGATTTGT
TCAGAACGCTCGGTTGCCGCCGGGCGTTTTTTATTGGT
